Addgene plasmid #173840: lentiCRISPRv2-bleo-dEgf
Purpose: A knock-out vector for the dog Egf
Depositing lab: Michiyuki Matsuda. Depositing organization: Kyoto University, Graduate School of Biostudies. Publication: Redundant roles of EGFR ligands in the ERK activation waves during collective cell migration. Lin S, Hirayama D, Maryu G, Matsuda K, Hino N, Deguchi E, Aoki K, Iwamoto R, Terai K, Matsuda M. Life Sci Alliance. 2021 Oct 19;5(1). pii: 5/1/e202101206. doi: 10.26508/lsa.202101206. Print 2022 Jan. PubMed 34667080.
Backbone
  Vector backbone: LentiCRISPRv2
  Backbone manufacturer: https://www.addgene.org/52961/
  Vector type: Lentiviral, CRISPR
  Selectable markers: Zeocin
Growth in bacteria
  Bacterial resistance: Ampicillin, 100 μg/mL
  Growth temperature: 37°C
  Growth strain: NEB Stable
  Copy number: Unknown
Gene/Insert
  Gene/Insert name: A gRNA targeting the dog Egf gene and the cDNA of CRISPR-Cas9
Terms and licenses: Academic/Nonprofit Terms; Industry Terms: Not Available to Industry
How to cite: lentiCRISPRv2-bleo-dEgf was a gift from Michiyuki Matsuda (Addgene plasmid # 173840 ; http://n2t.net/addgene:173840 ; RRID:Addgene_173840)
