[The description below was written by a language model from this plasmid's Addgene catalogue record and pLannotate feature annotations shown in this document.]
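Description:
lentiCRISPRv2-bleo-dEgf is a third-generation-style, self-inactivating HIV-1 lentiviral CRISPR vector built on the LentiCRISPRv2 backbone and designed to knock out the dog (canine) Egf gene. It is maintained in E. coli through a high-copy ColE1/pUC-type origin with ampicillin resistance (AmpR), and it also carries an f1 origin. The viral genome is transcribed from a CMV enhancer/promoter fused to a truncated 5' LTR. It contains the Ψ packaging signal with a partial gag sequence, the RRE for Rev-dependent nuclear export, the cPPT/CTS, a WPRE to enhance transcript expression, and a ΔU3 3' LTR that inactivates LTR promoter activity after integration.

The payload is an all-in-one editing cassette. A human U6 RNA polymerase III promoter drives a guide RNA, with the Egf-targeting spacer placed between the promoter and the annotated S. pyogenes gRNA scaffold; the spacer itself is not annotated in the feature table. Downstream, an EF-1α core promoter expresses S. pyogenes Cas9. This is followed by an EMCV IRES and the Sh ble gene (BleoR), so that Cas9 and the Zeocin/bleomycin resistance marker are translated from one transcript. This arrangement replaces the puromycin selection of the parental vector and allows transduced cells to be selected with Zeocin. A second BleoR cassette under SV40 and EM7 promoters lies in the plasmid backbone outside the LTRs and would not be packaged into virus.

The record links the construct to work on the redundant roles of EGFR ligands in ERK activation waves during collective cell migration. Using a bleomycin-family marker is compatible with combining this vector with knock-out vectors that carry other selection markers, although the record does not state this explicitly.
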