Features (pLannotate 1.2.2; 34 found; start..end, strand, type, name):
    134..186     -  misc_feature   bom (fragment): basis of mobility region from pBR322
    341..720     +  enhancer       CMV enhancer: human cytomegalovirus immediate early enhancer
    721..920     +  promoter       CMV promoter: human cytomegalovirus (CMV) immediate early promoter
    938..1118    +  LTR            5' LTR (truncated): truncated 5' long terminal repeat (LTR) from HIV-1
   1165..1290    +  misc_feature   HIV-1 Ψ: packaging signal of human immunodeficiency virus type 1
   1274..1637    +  CDS            HIV-1 gag (fragment): gag protein from human immunodeficiency virus 1; gag
   1783..2016    +  misc_feature   RRE: The Rev response element (RRE) of HIV-1 allows for Rev-dependent mRNA export from the nucleus to the cytoplasm.
   2393..2493    +  CDS            Rev (fragment): human immunodeficiency virus 1 (HIV-1) Rev protein; rev; enhances nuclear export of unspliced and incompletely spliced viral mRNAs
   2543..2660    +  misc_feature   cPPT/CTS: central polypurine tract and central termination sequence of HIV-1
   2711..2951    +  promoter       U6 promoter: RNA polymerase III promoter for human U6 snRNA
   2981..3056    +  misc_RNA       gRNA scaffold: guide RNA scaffold for the Streptococcus pyogenes CRISPR/Cas9 system
   3074..3092    +  CDS            small t antigen (fragment): SV40 (simian virus 40) small t antigen
   3118..3329    +  promoter       EF-1α core promoter: core promoter for human elongation factor EF-1α
   3354..7457    +  CDS            Cas9: Cas9 (Csn1) endonuclease from the Streptococcus pyogenes Type II CRISPR/Cas system generates RNA-guided double strand breaks in DNA
   7587..8157    +  misc_feature   IRES2: internal ribosome entry site (IRES) of the encephalomyocarditis virus (EMCV)
   8151..8525    +  CDS            BleoR: antibiotic-binding protein; Sh ble from Streptoalloteichus hindustanus; confers resistance to bleomycin, phleomycin, and Zeocin™
   8541..9129    +  misc_feature   WPRE: woodchuck hepatitis virus posttranscriptional regulatory element
   9180..9199    +  misc_feature   cPPT/CTS (fragment): central polypurine tract and central termination sequence of HIV-1
   9201..9434    +  LTR            3' LTR (ΔU3): self-inactivating 3' long terminal repeat (LTR) from HIV-1
   9466..9690    +  polyA_signal   bGH poly(A) signal: bovine growth hormone polyadenylation signal
   9694..9715    +  promoter       SV40 promoter (fragment): SV40 enhancer and early promoter
   9736..10164   +  rep_origin     f1 ori (sequence partly withheld): f1 bacteriophage origin of replication; arrow indicates direction of (+) strand synthesis
  10178..10507   +  promoter       SV40 promoter: SV40 enhancer and early promoter
  10555..10602   +  promoter       EM7 promoter: synthetic bacterial promoter&nbsp
  10621..10995   +  CDS            BleoR: antibiotic-binding protein; Sh ble from Streptoalloteichus hindustanus; confers resistance to bleomycin, phleomycin, and Zeocin™
  11005..11130   +  CDS            ble (fragment): BLE_KLEPN - Experimental evidence at protein level: Swiss-Prot protein existence level 1. Binding protein with a strong affinity to the bleomycin family of antibiotics. Binds to CL990; an antimitotic-antibiotic compound. From Klebsiella pneumoniae.
  11125..11246   +  polyA_signal   SV40 poly(A) signal: SV40 polyadenylation signal
  11317..11339   -  protein_bind   lac operator (fragment): The lac repressor binds to the lac operator to inhibit transcription in E. coli. This inhibition can be relieved by adding lactose or isopropyl-β-D-thiogalactopyranoside (IPTG). lac repressor encoded by lacI
  11343..11373   -  promoter       lac promoter: promoter for the E. coli lac operon
  11388..11409   -  protein_bind   CAP binding site: CAP binding activates transcription in the presence of cAMP. E. coli catabolite activator protein
  11422..11514   -  CDS            lacI (fragment): lac repressor; lacI; The lac repressor binds to the lac operator to inhibit transcription in E. coli. This inhibition can be relieved by adding lactose or isopropyl-β-D-thiogalactopyranoside (IPTG).
  11697..12285   -  rep_origin     ori: high-copy-number ColE1/pMB1/pBR322/pUC origin of replication
  12456..13316   -  CDS            AmpR: β-lactamase; bla; confers resistance to ampicillin, carbenicillin, and related antibiotics
  13317..75      -  promoter       AmpR promoter (across the origin): bla
>Addgene plasmid #173840 | lentiCRISPRv2-bleo-dEgf | addgene full sequence | sequence record 340297 | Addgene NGS Result
TTATCAGGGTTATTGTCTCATGAGCGGATACATATTTGAATGTATTTAGAAAAATAAACAAATAGGGGTT
CCGCGCACATTTCCCCGAAAAGTGCCACCTGACGTCGACGGATCGGGAGATCTCCCGATCCCCTATGGTG
CACTCTCAGTACAATCTGCTCTGATGCCGCATAGTTAAGCCAGTATCTGCTCCCTGCTTGTGTGTTGGAG
GTCGCTGAGTAGTGCGCGAGCAAAATTTAAGCTACAACAAGGCAAGGCTTGACCGACAATTGCATGAAGA
ATCTGCTTAGGGTTAGGCGTTTTGCGCTGCTTCGCGATGTACGGGCCAGATATACGCGTTGACATTGATT
ATTGACTAGTTATTAATAGTAATCAATTACGGGGTCATTAGTTCATAGCCCATATATGGAGTTCCGCGTT
ACATAACTTACGGTAAATGGCCCGCCTGGCTGACCGCCCAACGACCCCCGCCCATTGACGTCAATAATGA
CGTATGTTCCCATAGTAACGCCAATAGGGACTTTCCATTGACGTCAATGGGTGGAGTATTTACGGTAAAC
TGCCCACTTGGCAGTACATCAAGTGTATCATATGCCAAGTACGCCCCCTATTGACGTCAATGACGGTAAA
TGGCCCGCCTGGCATTATGCCCAGTACATGACCTTATGGGACTTTCCTACTTGGCAGTACATCTACGTAT
TAGTCATCGCTATTACCATGGTGATGCGGTTTTGGCAGTACATCAATGGGCGTGGATAGCGGTTTGACTC
ACGGGGATTTCCAAGTCTCCACCCCATTGACGTCAATGGGAGTTTGTTTTGGCACCAAAATCAACGGGAC
TTTCCAAAATGTCGTAACAACTCCGCCCCATTGACGCAAATGGGCGGTAGGCGTGTACGGTGGGAGGTCT
ATATAAGCAGCGCGTTTTGCCTGTACTGGGTCTCTCTGGTTAGACCAGATCTGAGCCTGGGAGCTCTCTG
GCTAACTAGGGAACCCACTGCTTAAGCCTCAATAAAGCTTGCCTTGAGTGCTTCAAGTAGTGTGTGCCCG
TCTGTTGTGTGACTCTGGTAACTAGAGATCCCTCAGACCCTTTTAGTCAGTGTGGAAAATCTCTAGCAGT
GGCGCCCGAACAGGGACTTGAAAGCGAAAGGGAAACCAGAGGAGCTCTCTCGACGCAGGACTCGGCTTGC
TGAAGCGCGCACGGCAAGAGGCGAGGGGCGGCGACTGGTGAGTACGCCAAAAATTTTGACTAGCGGAGGC
TAGAAGGAGAGAGATGGGTGCGAGAGCGTCAGTATTAAGCGGGGGAGAATTAGATCGCGATGGGAAAAAA
TTCGGTTAAGGCCAGGGGGAAAGAAAAAATATAAATTAAAACATATAGTATGGGCAAGCAGGGAGCTAGA
ACGATTCGCAGTTAATCCTGGCCTGTTAGAAACATCAGAAGGCTGTAGACAAATACTGGGACAGCTACAA
CCATCCCTTCAGACAGGATCAGAAGAACTTAGATCATTATATAATACAGTAGCAACCCTCTATTGTGTGC
ATCAAAGGATAGAGATAAAAGACACCAAGGAAGCTTTAGACAAGATAGAGGAAGAGCAAAACAAAAGTAA
GACCACCGCACAGCAAGCGGCCGCTGATCTTCAGACCTGGAGGAGGAGATATGAGGGACAATTGGAGAAG
TGAATTATATAAATATAAAGTAGTAAAAATTGAACCATTAGGAGTAGCACCCACCAAGGCAAAGAGAAGA
GTGGTGCAGAGAGAAAAAAGAGCAGTGGGAATAGGAGCTTTGTTCCTTGGGTTCTTGGGAGCAGCAGGAA
GCACTATGGGCGCAGCGTCAATGACGCTGACGGTACAGGCCAGACAATTATTGTCTGGTATAGTGCAGCA
GCAGAACAATTTGCTGAGGGCTATTGAGGCGCAACAGCATCTGTTGCAACTCACAGTCTGGGGCATCAAG
CAGCTCCAGGCAAGAATCCTGGCTGTGGAAAGATACCTAAAGGATCAACAGCTCCTGGGGATTTGGGGTT
GCTCTGGAAAACTCATTTGCACCACTGCTGTGCCTTGGAATGCTAGTTGGAGTAATAAATCTCTGGAACA
GATTTGGAATCACACGACCTGGATGGAGTGGGACAGAGAAATTAACAATTACACAAGCTTAATACACTCC
TTAATTGAAGAATCGCAAAACCAGCAAGAAAAGAATGAACAAGAATTATTGGAATTAGATAAATGGGCAA
GTTTGTGGAATTGGTTTAACATAACAAATTGGCTGTGGTATATAAAATTATTCATAATGATAGTAGGAGG
CTTGGTAGGTTTAAGAATAGTTTTTGCTGTACTTTCTATAGTGAATAGAGTTAGGCAGGGATATTCACCA
TTATCGTTTCAGACCCACCTCCCAACCCCGAGGGGACCCGACAGGCCCGAAGGAATAGAAGAAGAAGGTG
GAGAGAGAGACAGAGACAGATCCATTCGATTAGTGAACGGATCGGCACTGCGTGCGCCAATTCTGCAGAC
AAATGGCAGTATTCATCCACAATTTTAAAAGAAAAGGGGGGATTGGGGGGTACAGTGCAGGGGAAAGAAT
AGTAGACATAATAGCAACAGACATACAAACTAAAGAATTACAAAAACAAATTACAAAAATTCAAAATTTT
CGGGTTTATTACAGGGACAGCAGAGATCCAGTTTGGTTAATTAAGGTACCGAGGGCCTATTTCCCATGAT
TCCTTCATATTTGCATATACGATACAAGGCTGTTAGAGAGATAATTAGAATTAATTTGACTGTAAACACA
AAGATATTAGTACAAAATACGTGACGTAGAAAGTAATAATTTCTTGGGTAGTTTGCAGTTTTAAAATTAT
GTTTTAAAATGGACTATCATATGCTTACCGTAACTTGAAAGTATTTCGATTTCTTGGCTTTATATATCTT
GTGGAAAGGACGAAACACCGACCGGCCACAGAATGATAAGGTTTTAGAGCTAGAAATAGCAAGTTAAAAT
AAGGCTAGTCCGTTATCAACTTGAAAAAGTGGCACCGAGTCGGTGCTTTTTTGAATTCGCTAGCTAGGTC
TTGAAAGGAGTGGGAATTGGCTCCGGTGCCCGTCAGTGGGCAGAGCGCACATCGCCCACAGTCCCCGAGA
AGTTGGGGGGAGGGGTCGGCAATTGATCCGGTGCCTAGAGAAGGTGGCGCGGGGTAAACTGGGAAAGTGA
TGTCGTGTACTGGCTCCGCCTTTTTCCCGAGGGTGGGGGAGAACCGTATATAAGTGCAGTAGTCGCCGTG
AACGTTCTTTTTCGCAACGGGTTTGCCGCCAGAACACAGGACCGGTTCTAGAGCGCTGCCACCATGGACA
AGAAGTACAGCATCGGCCTGGACATCGGCACCAACTCTGTGGGCTGGGCCGTGATCACCGACGAGTACAA
GGTGCCCAGCAAGAAATTCAAGGTGCTGGGCAACACCGACCGGCACAGCATCAAGAAGAACCTGATCGGA
GCCCTGCTGTTCGACAGCGGCGAAACAGCCGAGGCCACCCGGCTGAAGAGAACCGCCAGAAGAAGATACA
CCAGACGGAAGAACCGGATCTGCTATCTGCAAGAGATCTTCAGCAACGAGATGGCCAAGGTGGACGACAG
CTTCTTCCACAGACTGGAAGAGTCCTTCCTGGTGGAAGAGGATAAGAAGCACGAGCGGCACCCCATCTTC
GGCAACATCGTGGACGAGGTGGCCTACCACGAGAAGTACCCCACCATCTACCACCTGAGAAAGAAACTGG
TGGACAGCACCGACAAGGCCGACCTGCGGCTGATCTATCTGGCCCTGGCCCACATGATCAAGTTCCGGGG
CCACTTCCTGATCGAGGGCGACCTGAACCCCGACAACAGCGACGTGGACAAGCTGTTCATCCAGCTGGTG
CAGACCTACAACCAGCTGTTCGAGGAAAACCCCATCAACGCCAGCGGCGTGGACGCCAAGGCCATCCTGT
CTGCCAGACTGAGCAAGAGCAGACGGCTGGAAAATCTGATCGCCCAGCTGCCCGGCGAGAAGAAGAATGG
CCTGTTCGGAAACCTGATTGCCCTGAGCCTGGGCCTGACCCCCAACTTCAAGAGCAACTTCGACCTGGCC
GAGGATGCCAAACTGCAGCTGAGCAAGGACACCTACGACGACGACCTGGACAACCTGCTGGCCCAGATCG
GCGACCAGTACGCCGACCTGTTTCTGGCCGCCAAGAACCTGTCCGACGCCATCCTGCTGAGCGACATCCT
GAGAGTGAACACCGAGATCACCAAGGCCCCCCTGAGCGCCTCTATGATCAAGAGATACGACGAGCACCAC
CAGGACCTGACCCTGCTGAAAGCTCTCGTGCGGCAGCAGCTGCCTGAGAAGTACAAAGAGATTTTCTTCG
ACCAGAGCAAGAACGGCTACGCCGGCTACATTGACGGCGGAGCCAGCCAGGAAGAGTTCTACAAGTTCAT
CAAGCCCATCCTGGAAAAGATGGACGGCACCGAGGAACTGCTCGTGAAGCTGAACAGAGAGGACCTGCTG
CGGAAGCAGCGGACCTTCGACAACGGCAGCATCCCCCACCAGATCCACCTGGGAGAGCTGCACGCCATTC
TGCGGCGGCAGGAAGATTTTTACCCATTCCTGAAGGACAACCGGGAAAAGATCGAGAAGATCCTGACCTT
CCGCATCCCCTACTACGTGGGCCCTCTGGCCAGGGGAAACAGCAGATTCGCCTGGATGACCAGAAAGAGC
GAGGAAACCATCACCCCCTGGAACTTCGAGGAAGTGGTGGACAAGGGCGCTTCCGCCCAGAGCTTCATCG
AGCGGATGACCAACTTCGATAAGAACCTGCCCAACGAGAAGGTGCTGCCCAAGCACAGCCTGCTGTACGA
GTACTTCACCGTGTATAACGAGCTGACCAAAGTGAAATACGTGACCGAGGGAATGAGAAAGCCCGCCTTC
CTGAGCGGCGAGCAGAAAAAGGCCATCGTGGACCTGCTGTTCAAGACCAACCGGAAAGTGACCGTGAAGC
AGCTGAAAGAGGACTACTTCAAGAAAATCGAGTGCTTCGACTCCGTGGAAATCTCCGGCGTGGAAGATCG
GTTCAACGCCTCCCTGGGCACATACCACGATCTGCTGAAAATTATCAAGGACAAGGACTTCCTGGACAAT
GAGGAAAACGAGGACATTCTGGAAGATATCGTGCTGACCCTGACACTGTTTGAGGACAGAGAGATGATCG
AGGAACGGCTGAAAACCTATGCCCACCTGTTCGACGACAAAGTGATGAAGCAGCTGAAGCGGCGGAGATA
CACCGGCTGGGGCAGGCTGAGCCGGAAGCTGATCAACGGCATCCGGGACAAGCAGTCCGGCAAGACAATC
CTGGATTTCCTGAAGTCCGACGGCTTCGCCAACAGAAACTTCATGCAGCTGATCCACGACGACAGCCTGA
CCTTTAAAGAGGACATCCAGAAAGCCCAGGTGTCCGGCCAGGGCGATAGCCTGCACGAGCACATTGCCAA
TCTGGCCGGCAGCCCCGCCATTAAGAAGGGCATCCTGCAGACAGTGAAGGTGGTGGACGAGCTCGTGAAA
GTGATGGGCCGGCACAAGCCCGAGAACATCGTGATCGAAATGGCCAGAGAGAACCAGACCACCCAGAAGG
GACAGAAGAACAGCCGCGAGAGAATGAAGCGGATCGAAGAGGGCATCAAAGAGCTGGGCAGCCAGATCCT
GAAAGAACACCCCGTGGAAAACACCCAGCTGCAGAACGAGAAGCTGTACCTGTACTACCTGCAGAATGGG
CGGGATATGTACGTGGACCAGGAACTGGACATCAACCGGCTGTCCGACTACGATGTGGACCATATCGTGC
CTCAGAGCTTTCTGAAGGACGACTCCATCGACAACAAGGTGCTGACCAGAAGCGACAAGAACCGGGGCAA
GAGCGACAACGTGCCCTCCGAAGAGGTCGTGAAGAAGATGAAGAACTACTGGCGGCAGCTGCTGAACGCC
AAGCTGATTACCCAGAGAAAGTTCGACAATCTGACCAAGGCCGAGAGAGGCGGCCTGAGCGAACTGGATA
AGGCCGGCTTCATCAAGAGACAGCTGGTGGAAACCCGGCAGATCACAAAGCACGTGGCACAGATCCTGGA
CTCCCGGATGAACACTAAGTACGACGAGAATGACAAGCTGATCCGGGAAGTGAAAGTGATCACCCTGAAG
TCCAAGCTGGTGTCCGATTTCCGGAAGGATTTCCAGTTTTACAAAGTGCGCGAGATCAACAACTACCACC
ACGCCCACGACGCCTACCTGAACGCCGTCGTGGGAACCGCCCTGATCAAAAAGTACCCTAAGCTGGAAAG
CGAGTTCGTGTACGGCGACTACAAGGTGTACGACGTGCGGAAGATGATCGCCAAGAGCGAGCAGGAAATC
GGCAAGGCTACCGCCAAGTACTTCTTCTACAGCAACATCATGAACTTTTTCAAGACCGAGATTACCCTGG
CCAACGGCGAGATCCGGAAGCGGCCTCTGATCGAGACAAACGGCGAAACCGGGGAGATCGTGTGGGATAA
GGGCCGGGATTTTGCCACCGTGCGGAAAGTGCTGAGCATGCCCCAAGTGAATATCGTGAAAAAGACCGAG
GTGCAGACAGGCGGCTTCAGCAAAGAGTCTATCCTGCCCAAGAGGAACAGCGATAAGCTGATCGCCAGAA
AGAAGGACTGGGACCCTAAGAAGTACGGCGGCTTCGACAGCCCCACCGTGGCCTATTCTGTGCTGGTGGT
GGCCAAAGTGGAAAAGGGCAAGTCCAAGAAACTGAAGAGTGTGAAAGAGCTGCTGGGGATCACCATCATG
GAAAGAAGCAGCTTCGAGAAGAATCCCATCGACTTTCTGGAAGCCAAGGGCTACAAAGAAGTGAAAAAGG
ACCTGATCATCAAGCTGCCTAAGTACTCCCTGTTCGAGCTGGAAAACGGCCGGAAGAGAATGCTGGCCTC
TGCCGGCGAACTGCAGAAGGGAAACGAACTGGCCCTGCCCTCCAAATATGTGAACTTCCTGTACCTGGCC
AGCCACTATGAGAAGCTGAAGGGCTCCCCCGAGGATAATGAGCAGAAACAGCTGTTTGTGGAACAGCACA
AGCACTACCTGGACGAGATCATCGAGCAGATCAGCGAGTTCTCCAAGAGAGTGATCCTGGCCGACGCTAA
TCTGGACAAAGTGCTGTCCGCCTACAACAAGCACCGGGATAAGCCCATCAGAGAGCAGGCCGAGAATATC
ATCCACCTGTTTACCCTGACCAATCTGGGAGCCCCTGCCGCCTTCAAGTACTTTGACACCACCATCGACC
GGAAGAGGTACACCAGCACCAAAGAGGTGCTGGACGCCACCCTGATCCACCAGAGCATCACCGGCCTGTA
CGAGACACGGATCGACCTGTCTCAGCTGGGAGGCGACAAGCGACCTGCCGCCACAAAGAAGGCTGGACAG
GCTAAGAAGAAGAAAGATTACAAAGACGATGACGATAAGGGATCCGTTAACTAACTTAAGCTAGCAACGG
TTTCCCTCTAGCGGGATCAATTCCGCCCCCCCCCCCTAACGTTACTGGCCGAAGCCGCTTGGAATAAGGC
CGGTGTGCGTTTGTCTATATGTTATTTTCCACCATATTGCCGTCTTTTGGCAATGTGAGGGCCCGGAAAC
CTGGCCCTGTCTTCTTGACGAGCATTCCTAGGGGTCTTTCCCCTCTCGCCAAAGGAATGCAAGGTCTGTT
GAATGTCGTGAAGGAAGCAGTTCCTCTGGAAGCTTCTTGAAGACAAACAACGTCTGTAGCGACCCTTTGC
AGGCAGCGGAACCCCCCACCTGGCGACAGGTGCCTCTGCGGCCAAAAGCCACGTGTATAAGATACACCTG
CAAAGGCGGCACAACCCCAGTGCCACGTTGTGAGTTGGATAGTTGTGGAAAGAGTCAAATGGCTCTCCTC
AAGCGTATTCAACAAGGGGCTGAAGGATGCCCAGAAGGTACCCCATTGTATGGGATCTGATCTGGGGCCT
CGGTGCACATGCTTTACATGTGTTTAGTCGAGGTTAAAAAAACGTCTAGGCCCCCCGAACCACGGGGACG
TGGTTTTCCTTTGAAAAACACGATAATACCATGGCCAAGTTGACCAGTGCCGTTCCGGTGCTCACCGCGC
GCGACGTCGCCGGAGCGGTCGAGTTCTGGACCGACCGGCTCGGGTTCTCCCGGGACTTCGTGGAGGACGA
CTTCGCCGGTGTGGTCCGGGACGACGTGACCCTGTTCATCAGCGCGGTCCAGGACCAGGTGGTGCCGGAC
AACACCCTGGCCTGGGTGTGGGTGCGCGGCCTGGACGAGCTGTACGCCGAGTGGTCGGAGGTCGTGTCCA
CGAACTTCCGGGACGCCTCCGGGCCGGCCATGACCGAGATCGGCGAGCAGCCGTGGGGGCGGGAGTTCGC
CCTGCGCGACCCGGCCGGCAACTGCGTGCACTTCGTGGCCGAGGAGCAGGACTGAACGCGTTAAGTCGAC
AATCAACCTCTGGATTACAAAATTTGTGAAAGATTGACTGGTATTCTTAACTATGTTGCTCCTTTTACGC
TATGTGGATACGCTGCTTTAATGCCTTTGTATCATGCTATTGCTTCCCGTATGGCTTTCATTTTCTCCTC
CTTGTATAAATCCTGGTTGCTGTCTCTTTATGAGGAGTTGTGGCCCGTTGTCAGGCAACGTGGCGTGGTG
TGCACTGTGTTTGCTGACGCAACCCCCACTGGTTGGGGCATTGCCACCACCTGTCAGCTCCTTTCCGGGA
CTTTCGCTTTCCCCCTCCCTATTGCCACGGCGGAACTCATCGCCGCCTGCCTTGCCCGCTGCTGGACAGG
GGCTCGGCTGTTGGGCACTGACAATTCCGTGGTGTTGTCGGGGAAATCATCGTCCTTTCCTTGGCTGCTC
GCCTGTGTTGCCACCTGGATTCTGCGCGGGACGTCCTTCTGCTACGTCCCTTCGGCCCTCAATCCAGCGG
ACCTTCCTTCCCGCGGCCTGCTGCCGGCTCTGCGGCCTCTTCCGCGTCTTCGCCTTCGCCCTCAGACGAG
TCGGATCTCCCTTTGGGCCGCCTCCCCGCGTCGACTTTAAGACCAATGACTTACAAGGCAGCTGTAGATC
TTAGCCACTTTTTAAAAGAAAAGGGGGGACTGGAAGGGCTAATTCACTCCCAACGAAGACAAGATCTGCT
TTTTGCTTGTACTGGGTCTCTCTGGTTAGACCAGATCTGAGCCTGGGAGCTCTCTGGCTAACTAGGGAAC
CCACTGCTTAAGCCTCAATAAAGCTTGCCTTGAGTGCTTCAAGTAGTGTGTGCCCGTCTGTTGTGTGACT
CTGGTAACTAGAGATCCCTCAGACCCTTTTAGTCAGTGTGGAAAATCTCTAGCAGGGCCCGTTTAAACCC
GCTGATCAGCCTCGACTGTGCCTTCTAGTTGCCAGCCATCTGTTGTTTGCCCCTCCCCCGTGCCTTCCTT
GACCCTGGAAGGTGCCACTCCCACTGTCCTTTCCTAATAAAATGAGGAAATTGCATCGCATTGTCTGAGT
AGGTGTCATTCTATTCTGGGGGGTGGGGTGGGGCAGGACAGCAAGGGGGAGGATTGGGAAGACAATAGCA
GGCATGCTGGGGATGCGGTGGGCTCTATGGCTTCTGAGGCGGAAAGAACCAGCTGGGGCTCTAGGGGGTA
TCCCC
[124 nt withheld, positions 9736-9859]
C
[91 nt withheld, positions 9861-9951]
A
[49 nt withheld, positions 9953-10001]
CCTTTGACGTTGGAGTCCACGTTCTTT
[37 nt withheld, positions 10029-10065]
ACCCTATCTCGGTCTATTCTTTTGATTTATAAGGGATTTTGCCGATTTCGGCCTATTGGTTAAAAAATGA
GCTGATTTAACAAAAATTTAACGCGAATTAATTCTGTGGAATGTGTGTCAGTTAGGGTGTGGAAAGTCCC
CAGGCTCCCCAGCAGGCAGAAGTATGCAAAGCATGCATCTCAATTAGTCAGCAACCAGGTGTGGAAAGTC
CCCAGGCTCCCCAGCAGGCAGAAGTATGCAAAGCATGCATCTCAATTAGTCAGCAACCATAGTCCCGCCC
CTAACTCCGCCCATCCCGCCCCTAACTCCGCCCAGTTCCGCCCATTCTCCGCCCCATGGCTGACTAATTT
TTTTTATTTATGCAGAGGCCGAGGCCGCCTCTGCCTCTGAGCTATTCCAGAAGTAGTGAGGAGGCTTTTT
TGGAGGCCTAGGCTTTTGCAAAAAGCTCCCGGGAGCTTGTATATCCATTTTCGGATCTGATCAGCACGTG
TTGACAATTAATCATCGGCATAGTATATCGGCATAGTATAATACGACAAGGTGAGGAACTAAACCATGGC
CAAGTTGACCAGTGCCGTTCCGGTGCTCACCGCGCGCGACGTCGCCGGAGCGGTCGAGTTCTGGACCGAC
CGGCTCGGGTTCTCCCGGGACTTCGTGGAGGACGACTTCGCCGGTGTGGTCCGGGACGACGTGACCCTGT
TCATCAGCGCGGTCCAGGACCAGGTGGTGCCGGACAACACCCTGGCCTGGGTGTGGGTGCGCGGCCTGGA
CGAGCTGTACGCCGAGTGGTCGGAGGTCGTGTCCACGAACTTCCGGGACGCCTCCGGGCCGGCCATGACC
GAGATCGGCGAGCAGCCGTGGGGGCGGGAGTTCGCCCTGCGCGACCCGGCCGGCAACTGCGTGCACTTCG
TGGCCGAGGAGCAGGACTGACACGTGCTACGAGATTTCGATTCCACCGCCGCCTTCTATGAAAGGTTGGG
CTTCGGAATCGTTTTCCGGGACGCCGGCTGGATGATCCTCCAGCGCGGGGATCTCATGCTGGAGTTCTTC
GCCCACCCCAACTTGTTTATTGCAGCTTATAATGGTTACAAATAAAGCAATAGCATCACAAATTTCACAA
ATAAAGCATTTTTTTCACTGCATTCTAGTTGTGGTTTGTCCAAACTCATCAATGTATCTTATCATGTCTG
TATACCGTCGACCTCTAGCTAGAGCTTGGCGTAATCATGGTCATAGCTGTTTCCTGTGTGAAATTGTTAT
CCGCTCACAATTCCACACAACATACGAGCCGGAAGCATAAAGTGTAAAGCCTGGGGTGCCTAATGAGTGA
GCTAACTCACATTAATTGCGTTGCGCTCACTGCCCGCTTTCCAGTCGGGAAACCTGTCGTGCCAGCTGCA
TTAATGAATCGGCCAACGCGCGGGGAGAGGCGGTTTGCGTATTGGGCGCTCTTCCGCTTCCTCGCTCACT
GACTCGCTGCGCTCGGTCGTTCGGCTGCGGCGAGCGGTATCAGCTCACTCAAAGGCGGTAATACGGTTAT
CCACAGAATCAGGGGATAACGCAGGAAAGAACATGTGAGCAAAAGGCCAGCAAAAGGCCAGGAACCGTAA
AAAGGCCGCGTTGCTGGCGTTTTTCCATAGGCTCCGCCCCCCTGACGAGCATCACAAAAATCGACGCTCA
AGTCAGAGGTGGCGAAACCCGACAGGACTATAAAGATACCAGGCGTTTCCCCCTGGAAGCTCCCTCGTGC
GCTCTCCTGTTCCGACCCTGCCGCTTACCGGATACCTGTCCGCCTTTCTCCCTTCGGGAAGCGTGGCGCT
TTCTCATAGCTCACGCTGTAGGTATCTCAGTTCGGTGTAGGTCGTTCGCTCCAAGCTGGGCTGTGTGCAC
GAACCCCCCGTTCAGCCCGACCGCTGCGCCTTATCCGGTAACTATCGTCTTGAGTCCAACCCGGTAAGAC
ACGACTTATCGCCACTGGCAGCAGCCACTGGTAACAGGATTAGCAGAGCGAGGTATGTAGGCGGTGCTAC
AGAGTTCTTGAAGTGGTGGCCTAACTACGGCTACACTAGAAGAACAGTATTTGGTATCTGCGCTCTGCTG
AAGCCAGTTACCTTCGGAAAAAGAGTTGGTAGCTCTTGATCCGGCAAACAAACCACCGCTGGTAGCGGTG
GTTTTTTTGTTTGCAAGCAGCAGATTACGCGCAGAAAAAAAGGATCTCAAGAAGATCCTTTGATCTTTTC
TACGGGGTCTGACGCTCAGTGGAACGAAAACTCACGTTAAGGGATTTTGGTCATGAGATTATCAAAAAGG
ATCTTCACCTAGATCCTTTTAAATTAAAAATGAAGTTTTAAATCAATCTAAAGTATATATGAGTAAACTT
GGTCTGACAGTTACCAATGCTTAATCAGTGAGGCACCTATCTCAGCGATCTGTCTATTTCGTTCATCCAT
AGTTGCCTGACTCCCCGTCGTGTAGATAACTACGATACGGGAGGGCTTACCATCTGGCCCCAGTGCTGCA
ATGATACCGCGAGACCCACGCTCACCGGCTCCAGATTTATCAGCAATAAACCAGCCAGCCGGAAGGGCCG
AGCGCAGAAGTGGTCCTGCAACTTTATCCGCCTCCATCCAGTCTATTAATTGTTGCCGGGAAGCTAGAGT
AAGTAGTTCGCCAGTTAATAGTTTGCGCAACGTTGTTGCCATTGCTACAGGCATCGTGGTGTCACGCTCG
TCGTTTGGTATGGCTTCATTCAGCTCCGGTTCCCAACGATCAAGGCGAGTTACATGATCCCCCATGTTGT
GCAAAAAAGCGGTTAGCTCCTTCGGTCCTCCGATCGTTGTCAGAAGTAAGTTGGCCGCAGTGTTATCACT
CATGGTTATGGCAGCACTGCATAATTCTCTTACTGTCATGCCATCCGTAAGATGCTTTTCTGTGACTGGT
GAGTACTCAACCAAGTCATTCTGAGAATAGTGTATGCGGCGACCGAGTTGCTCTTGCCCGGCGTCAATAC
GGGATAATACCGCGCCACATAGCAGAACTTTAAAAGTGCTCATCATTGGAAAACGTTCTTCGGGGCGAAA
ACTCTCAAGGATCTTACCGCTGTTGAGATCCAGTTCGATGTAACCCACTCGTGCACCCAACTGATCTTCA
GCATCTTTTACTTTCACCAGCGTTTCTGGGTGAGCAAAAACAGGAAGGCAAAATGCCGCAAAAAAGGGAA
TAAGGGCGACACGGAAATGTTGAATACTCATACTCTTCCTTTTTCAATATTATTGAAGCAT
